Addgene plasmid #221263: pMSCV-FKBP-TASL(FL)
Purpose: Expression of TASL in mammalian cells by retroviral transduction
Depositing lab: Jonathan Kagan. Depositing organization: Boston Children's Hospital. Publication: pLxIS-containing domains are biochemically flexible regulators of interferons and metabolism. Landau LM, Chaudhary N, Tien YC, Rogozinska M, Joshi S, Yao C, Crowley J, Hullahalli K, Campbell IW, Waldor MK, Haigis M, Kagan JC. Mol Cell. 2024 Jul 11;84(13):2436-2454.e10. doi: 10.1016/j.molcel.2024.05.030. Epub 2024 Jun 25. PubMed 38925114.
Backbone
  Vector backbone: pMSCV-IRES-GFP
  Vector type: Retroviral
Growth in bacteria
  Bacterial resistance: Ampicillin, 100 μg/mL
  Growth temperature: 37°C
  Growth strain: NEB Stable
  Copy number: High Copy
Gene/Insert
  Gene/Insert name: TASL
  Species: M. musculus (mouse)
  Entrez Gene: Tasl (a.k.a. 5430427O19Rik)
  Tag / fusion protein: 3xFLAG-4xFKBP (N terminal on insert)
  Cloning method: Restriction Enzyme; 5′ cloning site BglII (not destroyed); 3′ cloning site NotI (not destroyed)
Terms and licenses: Academic/Nonprofit Terms; Industry Terms: Not Available to Industry
How to cite: pMSCV-FKBP-TASL(FL) was a gift from Jonathan Kagan (Addgene plasmid # 221263 ; http://n2t.net/addgene:221263 ; RRID:Addgene_221263)
