[The description below was written by a language model from this plasmid's Addgene catalogue record and pLannotate feature annotations shown in this document.]
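Description:
pMSCV-FKBP-TASL(FL) is a gammaretroviral transfer vector built on the pMSCV-IRES-GFP backbone for expressing mouse TASL in mammalian cells by retroviral transduction. In bacteria it is maintained through a high-copy ColE1/pUC-type origin and selected with ampicillin via the β-lactamase gene. The remaining bacterial annotations (short pieces of lacI, lacZα, rop, bom and the tetracycline resistance gene) are non-functional fragments left over from backbone construction. The viral portion consists of murine embryonic stem cell virus 5′ and 3′ LTRs, the Ψ packaging signal and a truncated gag region lacking its start codon, which extends the packaging signal. These elements allow the transcript to be packaged when viral proteins are supplied in trans. No separate internal promoter is annotated, so expression in transduced cells is presumably driven from the 5′ LTR.

The insert, cloned between BglII and NotI, encodes full-length mouse Tasl with an N-terminal 3xFLAG-4xFKBP fusion. The feature table picks up only a FLAG fragment and two FKBP-like segments immediately upstream of Tasl, but the spacing between them is consistent with the four tandem FKBP repeats listed in the catalogue entry. TASL is an innate immune adapter that acts downstream of endolysosomal TLR7, TLR8 and TLR9 and recruits IRF5 through its pLxIS motif to induce type I interferons. Tandem FKBP domains are commonly used for ligand-induced oligomerization of a fused protein, which would allow receptor-independent triggering of TASL signalling, although the record does not state this purpose explicitly. An EMCV IRES followed by EGFP places the reporter on the same transcript, so transduced cells can be identified or sorted by fluorescence, and the FLAG tag supports detection or immunoprecipitation of the fusion protein.
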