Features (pLannotate 1.2.2; 23 found; start..end, strand, type, name):
     61..81      +  CDS            FLAG (fragment): FLAG® epitope tag, followed by an enterokinase cleavage site
    784..1068    +  CDS            FPR2 (fragment): FKBP2_CRYNB - Protein inferred from homology: Swiss-Prot protein existence level 3. PPIases accelerate the folding of proteins. It catalyzes the cis-trans isomerization of proline imidic peptide bonds in oligopeptides (By similarity). From Cryptococcus neoformans var. neoformans serotype D (strain B-3501A) (Filobasidiella neoformans).
   1063..1383    +  CDS            FKBP1A: FKB1A_HUMAN - Also known as FKBP1, FKBP12. Experimental evidence at protein level: Swiss-Prot protein existence level 1. Keeps in an inactive conformation TGFBR1, the TGF-beta type I serine/threonine kinase receptor, preventing TGF-beta receptor activation in absence of ligand. Recruits SMAD7 to ACVR1B which prevents the association of SMAD2 and SMAD3 with the activin receptor complex, thereby blocking the activin signal. May modulate the RYR1 calcium channel activity. PPIases accelerate the folding of proteins. It catalyzes the cis-trans isomerization of proline imidic peptide bonds in oligop
   1402..2295    +  CDS            Tasl: TASL_MOUSE - Experimental evidence at transcript level: Swiss-Prot protein existence level 2. Innate immune adapter that mediates the recruitment and activation of IRF5 downstream of endolysosomal toll-like receptors TLR7, TLR8 and TLR9. Following recruitment to endolysosome by SLC15A4 downstream of TLR7, TLR8 and TLR9, specifically recruits IRF5 transcription factor via its pLxIS motif, leading to IRF5 activation and subsequent expression of type I interferons. Plays a role in the regulation of endolysosomal pH in immune cells such as B-cells, dendritic cells and monocytes. From Mus musculus
   2318..2351    -  misc_feature   MCS (fragment): pBluescript multiple cloning site
   2453..2915    +  misc_feature   IRES: internal ribosome entry site (IRES) of the encephalomyocarditis virus (EMCV)
   2929..3648    +  CDS            EGFP: the original enhanced GFP (Yang et al., 1996) mammalian codon-optimized
   3710..4224    +  LTR            3' LTR: 3' long terminal repeat from murine embryonic stem cell virus
   4386..4402    -  protein_bind   lac operator: The lac repressor binds to the lac operator to inhibit transcription in E. coli. This inhibition can be relieved by adding lactose or isopropyl-β-D-thiogalactopyranoside (IPTG). lac repressor encoded by lacI
   4410..4440    -  promoter       lac promoter: promoter for the E. coli lac operon
   4455..4476    -  protein_bind   CAP binding site: CAP binding activates transcription in the presence of cAMP. E. coli catabolite activator protein
   4489..4581    -  CDS            lacI (fragment): lac repressor; lacI; The lac repressor binds to the lac operator to inhibit transcription in E. coli. This inhibition can be relieved by adding lactose or isopropyl-β-D-thiogalactopyranoside (IPTG).
   4764..5352    -  rep_origin     ori: high-copy-number ColE1/pMB1/pBR322/pUC origin of replication
   5523..6383    -  CDS            AmpR: β-lactamase; bla; confers resistance to ampicillin, carbenicillin, and related antibiotics
   6384..6488    -  promoter       AmpR promoter: bla
   6583..6618    +  CDS            rop (fragment): Rop protein, which maintains plasmids at low copy number; rop
   6720..6819    +  misc_feature   bom (fragment): basis of mobility region from pBR322
   6825..6974    -  CDS            lacZα (fragment): LacZα fragment of β-galactosidase; lacZ fragment
   6974..7175    -  CDS            TcR (fragment): tetracycline efflux protein; tet; confers resistance to tetracycline
   7176..7274    +  CDS            env (fragment): murine leukemia virus gPr80 envelope polyprotein precursor; env; proteolytically cleaved into gp70SU and p15TM subunits
   7316..7832    +  LTR            5' LTR: 5' long terminal repeat from murine embryonic stem cell virus
   7896..8237    +  misc_feature   MESV Ψ: packaging signal of murine embryonic stem cell virus
   8304..8720    +  CDS            gag (truncated): truncated Moloney murine leukemia virus (MMLV) gag gene lacking the start codon
>Addgene plasmid #221263 | pMSCV-FKBP-TASL(FL) | addgene full sequence | sequence record 438513 | Addgene NGS Result
AGATCTGCCACCATGGACTACAAGGATCACGACGGTGATTACAAGGACCACGACATCGACTACAAGGACG
ACGACGACAAGGGCGTTCAAGTAGAAACAATATCTCCAGGAGACGGGCGTACATTTCCTAAGCGTGGCCA
AACTTGCGTAGTCCATTATACCGGCATGCTGGAGGACGGTAAGAAGGTCGATAGCTCTAGAGACCGTAAC
AAACCTTTCAAATTTATGCTGGGGAAACAGGAGGTTATCCGTGGTTGGGAGGAAGGCGTGGCCCAAATGT
CCGTTGGGCAGCGTGCTAAGTTAACCATCTCGCCAGATTACGCATATGGGGCTACAGGCCATCCTGGGAT
CATTCCCCCGCATGCGACACTTGTGTTTGATGTAGAGCTGTTGAAGTTGGAGACGCGGGGAGTTCAAGTC
GAAACGATTTCACCAGGTGATGGACGCACCTTTCCTAAACGGGGACAAACGTGCGTCGTGCATTACACCG
GTATGCTGGAAGACGGCAAGAAAGTCGATTCAAGCCGCGATAGAAATAAACCCTTCAAATTCATGCTTGG
AAAACAGGAAGTAATACGCGGATGGGAAGAGGGTGTGGCGCAAATGTCTGTCGGGCAAAGAGCTAAACTG
ACAATAAGTCCTGATTACGCGTACGGTGCGACTGGGCACCCTGGTATCATTCCGCCGCACGCGACACTTG
TCTTCGACGTCGAGTTACTTAAGCTTGAGACGCGGGGGGTGCAGGTAGAGACTATTTCGCCCGGTGACGG
AAGAACTTTCCCAAAGCGGGGACAGACCTGTGTTGTCCACTACACTGGGATGTTGGAGGATGGTAAGAAA
GTTGACTCAAGTCGTGATCGCAACAAACCCTTTAAGTTTATGCTTGGGAAGCAGGAAGTCATCAGAGGTT
GGGAAGAAGGCGTAGCTCAGATGTCAGTGGGACAACGGGCCAAATTAACCATCAGTCCAGACTACGCCTA
CGGAGCCACCGGTCACCCAGGGATCATACCACCTCACGCAACCTTAGTGTTCGATGTGGAACTTTTAAAG
TTAGAGACGCGCGGTGTACAAGTGGAAACAATCAGTCCAGGGGATGGGAGAACATTCCCCAAAAGAGGCC
AGACGTGTGTCGTGCACTATACGGGGATGTTAGAAGATGGGAAAAAGGTCGATTCGTCACGCGACCGCAA
CAAACCGTTTAAATTCATGTTGGGAAAGCAGGAGGTGATTCGCGGCTGGGAGGAAGGTGTGGCACAGATG
AGCGTGGGCCAGAGAGCAAAACTGACTATCTCTCCTGATTATGCCTACGGCGCGACGGGCCACCCTGGCA
TAATTCCACCCCACGCTACCCTGGTATTCGATGTCGAGCTTCTGAAGCTTGAGGGTGCTGGGGCTGGGGC
TATGCTCTCCGAAGGGTATCTTTCTGGTCTCACCTACTGGAATGATATCCATTGGAATTGCGCATCATAC
AACGAACCAGTCGCCGGGGACCAGGGAAAGGAAACTTCATCTGTTGCTGCCTTGTCCTATTCATCAGTTG
ATGAGACACAAGTACAAAGTTTGTACGTGTCATGCAAGTCATCTGGGAAATTTATCTCATCCGTACATGC
ACGGGCAAGCCAACATTCTAGGAGCCAGAGCAGAACTGTTTTGCAGGCCAATAGTAACCCAGTATTCGAA
AGTCCCACTCTCGCCGCTGTGGGAATTTGTCGCGACGTGATTCGAGAAACTTACCTCGTACCTCCCAGTT
GCAAGAGTATCTGCAAGAATTACAATGACCTCCATATTGCAGGCGGCCAAGTGATGGCTATCAATTCCGT
GATGGCAAACTTCCCCTCTGAATCTTCATTTGAAGACGGACCCCTTCTTAAAAGTAGTGAGATAAGCCTC
AGTATGGAGGATTCAACAAGCACACAGCTTACAGAGCTCCCCCTCAAGCCCATTCAACGGTATAGCTCAT
ATTGGAGAATAACTTCTATCAAGGAGAAGTCTTCCTTGCAAATGCAAAAGCCAATCAGTAACGCAGTGTT
GAATGAGTACCTGGAACAAAAAGTAGTTGAACTCTACAAACAATACATCATGGATACAGTATTTCACGAT
TCAAGTCCAACTCAAATCCTCGCAAGCGAGTTTATCATGACCAACGTGGACCAAATTAGTCTTCAGGTTA
GCAAGGAGAAGAATCTCGACACCAGTAAAGTTAAGGACATCGTGATATCTCACCTGCTCCAGCTGGTCAG
CTCAGAAATTAGCACCCCCTCCCTTCATATCAGTCAATACAGCAACATCACTCCATGATAAGCGGCCGCG
TTTAAACGTCGACGGTATCGATAAGCTTGATATCGAATTCCGCCCCCCCCCCTAACGTTACTGGCCGAAG
CCGCTTGGAATAAGGCCGGTGTGCGTTTGTCTATATGTTATTTTCCACCATATTGCCGTCTTTTGGCAAT
GTGAGGGCCCGGAAACCTGGCCCTGTCTTCTTGACGAGCATTCCTAGGGGTCTTTCCCCTCTCGCCAAAG
GAATGCAAGGTCTGTTGAATGTCGTGAAGGAAGCAGTTCCTCTGGAAGCTTCTTGAAGACAAACAACGTC
TGTAGCGACCCTTTGCAGGCAGCGGAACCCCCCACCTGGCGACAGGTGCCTCTGCGGCCAAAAGCCACGT
GTATAAGATACACCTGCAAAGGCGGCACAACCCCAGTGCCACGTTGTGAGTTGGATAGTTGTGGAAAGAG
TCAAATGGCTCTCCTCAAGCGTATTCAACAAGGGGCTGAAGGATGCCCAGAAGGTACCCCATTGTATGGG
ATCTGATCTGGGGCCTCGGTGCACATGCTTTACATGTGTTTAGTCGAGGTTAAAAAAACGTCTAGGCCCC
CCGAACCACGGGGACGTGGTTTTCCTTTGAAAAACACGATGATAATATGGCCACAACCATGGTGAGCAAG
GGCGAGGAGCTGTTCACCGGGGTGGTGCCCATCCTGGTCGAGCTGGACGGCGACGTAAACGGCCACAAGT
TCAGCGTGTCTGGCGAGGGCGAGGGCGATGCCACCTACGGCAAGCTGACCCTGAAGTTCATCTGCACCAC
CGGCAAGCTGCCCGTGCCCTGGCCCACCCTCGTGACCACCCTGACCTACGGCGTGCAGTGCTTCAGCCGC
TACCCCGACCACATGAAGCAGCACGACTTCTTCAAGTCCGCCATGCCCGAAGGCTACGTCCAGGAGCGCA
CCATCTTCTTCAAGGACGACGGCAACTACAAGACCCGCGCCGAGGTGAAGTTCGAGGGCGACACCCTGGT
GAACCGCATCGAGCTGAAGGGCATCGACTTCAAGGAGGACGGCAACATCCTGGGGCACAAGCTGGAGTAC
AACTACAACAGCCACAACGTCTATATCATGGCCGACAAGCAGAAGAACGGCATCAAGGCGAACTTCAAGA
TCCGCCACAACATCGAGGACGGCAGCGTGCAGCTCGCCGACCACTACCAGCAGAACACCCCCATCGGCGA
CGGCCCCGTGCTGCTGCCCGACAACCACTACCTGAGCACCCAGTCCGCCCTGAGCAAAGACCCCAACGAG
AAGCGCGATCACATGGTCCTGCTGGAGTTCGTGACCGCCGCCGGGATCACTCTCGGCATGGACGAGCTGT
ACAAGTAATGAATTAATTAAGAATTCGATAAAATAAAAGATTTTATTTAGTCTCCAGAAAAAGGGGGGAA
TGAAAGACCCCACCTGTAGGTTTGGCAAGCTAGCTTAAGTAACGCCATTTTGCAAGGCATGGAAAATACA
TAACTGAGAATAGAGAAGTTCAGATCAAGGTTAGGAACAGAGAGACAGCAGAATATGGGCCAAACAGGAT
ATCTGTGGTAAGCAGTTCCTGCCCCGGCTCAGGGCCAAGAACAGATGGTCCCCAGATGCGGTCCCGCCCT
CAGCAGTTTCTAGAGAACCATCAGATGTTTCCAGGGTGCCCCAAGGACCTGAAATGACCCTGTGCCTTAT
TTGAACTAACCAATCAGTTCGCTTCTCGCTTCTGTTCGCGCGCTTCTGCTCCCCGAGCTCAATAAAAGAG
CCCACAACCCCTCACTCGGCGCGCCAGTCCTCCGATAGACTGCGTCGCCCGGGTACCCGTGTATCCAATA
AACCCTCTTGCAGTTGCATCCGACTTGTGGTCTCGCTGTTCCTTGGGAGGGTCTCCTCTGAGTGATTGAC
TACCCGTCAGCGGGGGTCTTTCATGGGTAACAGTTTCTTGAAGTTGGAGAACAACATTCTGAGGGTAGGA
GTCGAATATTAAGTAATCCTGACTCAATTAGCCACTGTTTTGAATCCACATACTCCAATACTCCTGAAAT
AGTTCATTATGGACAGCGCAGAAAGAGCTGGGGAGAATTGTGAAATTGTTATCCGCTCACAATTCCACAC
AACATACGAGCCGGAAGCATAAAGTGTAAAGCCTGGGGTGCCTAATGAGTGAGCTAACTCACATTAATTG
CGTTGCGCTCACTGCCCGCTTTCCAGTCGGGAAACCTGTCGTGCCAGCTGCATTAATGAATCGGCCAACG
CGCGGGGAGAGGCGGTTTGCGTATTGGGCGCTCTTCCGCTTCCTCGCTCACTGACTCGCTGCGCTCGGTC
GTTCGGCTGCGGCGAGCGGTATCAGCTCACTCAAAGGCGGTAATACGGTTATCCACAGAATCAGGGGATA
ACGCAGGAAAGAACATGTGAGCAAAAGGCCAGCAAAAGGCCAGGAACCGTAAAAAGGCCGCGTTGCTGGC
GTTTTTCCATAGGCTCCGCCCCCCTGACGAGCATCACAAAAATCGACGCTCAAGTCAGAGGTGGCGAAAC
CCGACAGGACTATAAAGATACCAGGCGTTTCCCCCTGGAAGCTCCCTCGTGCGCTCTCCTGTTCCGACCC
TGCCGCTTACCGGATACCTGTCCGCCTTTCTCCCTTCGGGAAGCGTGGCGCTTTCTCATAGCTCACGCTG
TAGGTATCTCAGTTCGGTGTAGGTCGTTCGCTCCAAGCTGGGCTGTGTGCACGAACCCCCCGTTCAGCCC
GACCGCTGCGCCTTATCCGGTAACTATCGTCTTGAGTCCAACCCGGTAAGACACGACTTATCGCCACTGG
CAGCAGCCACTGGTAACAGGATTAGCAGAGCGAGGTATGTAGGCGGTGCTACAGAGTTCTTGAAGTGGTG
GCCTAACTACGGCTACACTAGAAGAACAGTATTTGGTATCTGCGCTCTGCTGAAGCCAGTTACCTTCGGA
AAAAGAGTTGGTAGCTCTTGATCCGGCAAACAAACCACCGCTGGTAGCGGTGGTTTTTTTGTTTGCAAGC
AGCAGATTACGCGCAGAAAAAAAGGATCTCAAGAAGATCCTTTGATCTTTTCTACGGGGTCTGACGCTCA
GTGGAACGAAAACTCACGTTAAGGGATTTTGGTCATGAGATTATCAAAAAGGATCTTCACCTAGATCCTT
TTAAATTAAAAATGAAGTTTTAAATCAATCTAAAGTATATATGAGTAAACTTGGTCTGACAGTTACCAAT
GCTTAATCAGTGAGGCACCTATCTCAGCGATCTGTCTATTTCGTTCATCCATAGTTGCCTGACTCCCCGT
CGTGTAGATAACTACGATACGGGAGGGCTTACCATCTGGCCCCAGTGCTGCAATGATACCGCGAGACCCA
CGCTCACCGGCTCCAGATTTATCAGCAATAAACCAGCCAGCCGGAAGGGCCGAGCGCAGAAGTGGTCCTG
CAACTTTATCCGCCTCCATCCAGTCTATTAATTGTTGCCGGGAAGCTAGAGTAAGTAGTTCGCCAGTTAA
TAGTTTGCGCAACGTTGTTGCCATTGCTACAGGCATCGTGGTGTCACGCTCGTCGTTTGGTATGGCTTCA
TTCAGCTCCGGTTCCCAACGATCAAGGCGAGTTACATGATCCCCCATGTTGTGCAAAAAAGCGGTTAGCT
CCTTCGGTCCTCCGATCGTTGTCAGAAGTAAGTTGGCCGCAGTGTTATCACTCATGGTTATGGCAGCACT
GCATAATTCTCTTACTGTCATGCCATCCGTAAGATGCTTTTCTGTGACTGGTGAGTACTCAACCAAGTCA
TTCTGAGAATAGTGTATGCGGCGACCGAGTTGCTCTTGCCCGGCGTCAATACGGGATAATACCGCGCCAC
ATAGCAGAACTTTAAAAGTGCTCATCATTGGAAAACGTTCTTCGGGGCGAAAACTCTCAAGGATCTTACC
GCTGTTGAGATCCAGTTCGATGTAACCCACTCGTGCACCCAACTGATCTTCAGCATCTTTTACTTTCACC
AGCGTTTCTGGGTGAGCAAAAACAGGAAGGCAAAATGCCGCAAAAAAGGGAATAAGGGCGACACGGAAAT
GTTGAATACTCATACTCTTCCTTTTTCAATATTATTGAAGCATTTATCAGGGTTATTGTCTCATGAGCGG
ATACATATTTGAATGTATTTAGAAAAATAAACAAATAGGGGTTCCGCGCACATTTCCCCGAAAAGTGCCA
CCTGACGTCTAAGAAACCATTATTATCATGACATTAACCTATAAAAATAGGCGTATCACGAGGCCCTTTC
GTCTCGCGCGTTTCGGTGATGACGGTGAAAACCTCTGACACATGCAGCTCCCGGAGACGGTCACAGCTTG
TCTGTAAGCGGATGCCGGGAGCAGACAAGCCCGTCAGGGCGCGTCAGCGGGTGTTGGCGGGTGTCGGGGC
TGGCTTAACTATGCGGCATCAGAGCAGATTGTACTGAGAGTGCACCATATGCGGTGTGAAATACCGCACA
GATGCGTAAGGAGAAAATACCGCATCAGGCGCCATTCGCCATTCAGGCTGCGCAACTGTTGGGAAGGGCG
ATCGGTGCGGGCCTCTTCGCTATTACGCCAGCTGGCGAAAGGGGGATGTGCTGCAAGGCGATTAAGTTGG
GTAACGCCAGGGTTTTCCCAGTCACGACGTTGTAAAACGACGGCGCAAGGAATGGTGCATGCAAGGAGAT
GGCGCCCAACAGTCCCCCGGCCACGGGGCCTGCCACCATACCCACGCCGAAACAAGCGCTCATGAGCCCG
AAGTGGCGAGCCCGATCTTCCCCATCGGTGATGTCGGCGATATAGGCGCCAGCAACCGCACCTGTGGCGC
CGGTGATGCCGGCCACGATGCGTCCGGCGTAGAGGCGATTAGTCCAATTTGTTAAAGACAGGATATCAGT
GGTCCAGGCTCTAGTTTTGACTCAACAATATCACCAGCTGAAGCCTATAGAGTACGAGCCATAGATAAAA
TAAAAGATTTTATTTAGTCTCCAGAAAAAGGGGGGAATGAAAGACCCCACCTGTAGGTTTGGCAAGCTAG
CTTAAGTAACGCCATTTTGCAAGGCATGGAAAATACATAACTGAGAATAGAGAAGTTCAGATCAAGGTTA
GGAACAGAGAGACAGCAGAATATGGGCCAAACAGGATATCTGTGGTAAGCAGTTCCTGCCCCGGCTCAGG
GCCAAGAACAGATGGTCCCCAGATGCGGTCCCGCCCTCAGCAGTTTCTAGAGAACCATCAGATGTTTCCA
GGGTGCCCCAAGGACCTGAAATGACCCTGTGCCTTATTTGAACTAACCAATCAGTTCGCTTCTCGCTTCT
GTTCGCGCGCTTCTGCTCCCCGAGCTCAATAAAAGAGCCCACAACCCCTCACTCGGCGCGCCAGTCCTCC
GATAGACTGCGTCGCCCGGGTACCCGTATTCCCAATAAAGCCTCTTGCTGTTTGCATCCGAATCGTGGAC
TCGCTGATCCTTGGGAGGGTCTCCTCAGATTGATTGACTGCCCACCTCGGGGGTCTTTCATTTGGAGGTT
CCACCGAGATTTGGAGACCCCTGCCCAGGGACCACCGACCCCCCCGCCGGGAGGTAAGCTGGCCAGCGGT
CGTTTCGTGTCTGTCTCTGTCTTTGTGCGTGTTTGTGCCGGCATCTAATGTTTGCGCCTGCGTCTGTACT
AGTTAGCTAACTAGCTCTGTATCTGGCGGACCCGTGGTGGAACTGACGAGTTCTGAACACCCGGCCGCAA
CCCTGGGAGACGTCCCAGGGACTTTGGGGGCCGTTTTTGTGGCCCGACCTGAGGAAGGGAGTCGATGTGG
AATCCGACCCCGTCAGGATATGTGGTTCTGGTAGGAGACGAGAACCTAAAACAGTTCCCGCCTCCGTCTG
AATTTTTGCTTTCGGTTTGGAACCGAAGCCGCGCGTCTTGTCTGCTGCAGCGCTGCAGCATCGTTCTGTG
TTGTCTCTGTCTGACTGTGTTTCTGTATTTGTCTGAAAATTAGGGCCAGACTGTTACCACTCCCTTAAGT
TTGACCTTAGGTCACTGGAAAGATGTCGAGCGGATCGCTCACAACCAGTCGGTAGATGTCAAGAAGAGAC
GTTGGGTTACCTTCTGCTCTGCAGAATGGCCAACCTTTAACGTCGGATGGCCGCGAGACGGCACCTTTAA
CCGAGACCTCATCACCCAGGTTAAGATCAAGGTCTTTTCACCTGGCCCGCATGGACACCCAGACCAGGTC
CCCTACATCGTGACCTGGGAAGCCTTGGCTTTTGACCCCCCTCCCTGGGTCAAGCCCTTTGTACACCCTA
AGCCTCCGCCTCCTCTTCCTCCATCCGCCCCGTCTCTCCCCCTTGAACCTCCTCGTTCGACCCCGCCTCG
ATCCTCCCTTTATCCAGCCCTCACTCCTTCTCTAGGCGCCGGAATT
